Addgene plasmid #71656: SS9_RNA
Purpose: SS9-targeting gRNA for co-transformation with pSS9
Depositing lab: Ryan Gill. Depositing organization: University of Colorado, Boulder. Publication: Rapid and Efficient One-Step Metabolic Pathway Integration in E. coli. Bassalo MC, Garst AD, Halweg-Edwards AL, Grau WC, Domaille DW, Mutalik VK, Arkin AP, Gill RT. ACS Synth Biol. 2016 Apr 22. 10.1021/acssynbio.5b00187 PubMed 27072506.
Backbone
  Vector backbone: pUC19
  Backbone manufacturer: New England Biolabs
  Backbone size w/o insert (bp): 2564
  Total vector size (bp): 2584
  Vector type: Bacterial Expression, CRISPR
Growth in bacteria
  Bacterial resistance: Ampicillin, 100 μg/mL
  Growth temperature: 37°C
  Growth strain: DH5alpha
  Copy number: High Copy
Gene/Insert
  Gene/Insert name: SS9 gRNA
  gRNA/shRNA sequence: tctggcgcagttgatatgta
  Species: Escherichia coli
  Promoter: J23119
  Cloning method: Gibson Cloning
  Sequencing primers: 5′ ataagggcgacacggaaatgttgaatactc; 3′ tttatttgatgcctggcagttccctactctcgcatgg
Terms and licenses: Academic/Nonprofit Terms; Industry Terms: Not Available to Industry
How to cite: SS9_RNA was a gift from Ryan Gill (Addgene plasmid # 71656 ; http://n2t.net/addgene:71656 ; RRID:Addgene_71656)
