[The description below was written by a language model from this plasmid's Addgene catalogue record and pLannotate feature annotations shown in this document.]
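Description:
SS9_RNA is a small (about 2.6 kb), high-copy bacterial CRISPR plasmid built on a pUC19 backbone that expresses a single guide RNA directed at the SS9 site of the Escherichia coli genome. It replicates from the ColE1/pUC-type origin and is selected with ampicillin through the β-lactamase gene driven by its native bla promoter.

The payload is a compact guide RNA cassette assembled by Gibson cloning. The strong constitutive synthetic promoter J23119 (in the variant ending with an SpeI site) sits immediately upstream of a 20-nucleotide spacer, which occupies the gap between the promoter and the annotated Streptococcus pyogenes Cas9 gRNA scaffold. Together these produce a single guide RNA that can direct Cas9 to cut at SS9. Downstream, a stretch derived from the E. coli rrnB operon, annotated as 5S rRNA followed by the rrnB T1 terminator, ends transcription of the guide. A further putative bacterial terminator lies near the other end of the cassette and probably helps insulate it from backbone read-through. The very short hit labelled as a capTEV tag fragment spans only 18 nucleotides. It is most likely an incidental match by the annotation software rather than a functional coding element.

The plasmid carries no Cas9 gene or homology donor. According to the record it is meant for co-transformation with the companion plasmid pSS9, as part of a one-step system for integrating metabolic pathways into the E. coli chromosome. The record does not state what pSS9 carries or how Cas9 is supplied.
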