Features (pLannotate 1.2.2; 9 found; start..end, strand, type, name):
     16..50      +  promoter       J23119(SpeI) promoter: bacterial promoter (Registry of Standard Biological Parts BBa J23119) modified to end with an SpeI site
     71..146     +  misc_RNA       gRNA scaffold: guide RNA scaffold for the Streptococcus pyogenes CRISPR/Cas9 system
    212..229     +  CDS            capTEV™ (fragment): composite tag for in vivo biotinylation, TEV protease cleavage, and 6xHis tagging
    336..451     +  ncRNA          5S rRNA: Accession: RF00001 - 5S ribosomal RNA
    455..501     +  terminator     rrnB T1 terminator: transcription terminator T1 from the E. coli rrnB gene
    725..1313    -  rep_origin     ori: high-copy-number ColE1/pMB1/pBR322/pUC origin of replication
   1484..2344    -  CDS            AmpR: β-lactamase; bla; confers resistance to ampicillin, carbenicillin, and related antibiotics
   2345..2449    -  promoter       AmpR promoter: bla
   2539..2582    -  terminator     bacterial terminator: putative bacterial transcription terminator
>Addgene plasmid #71656 | SS9_RNA | depositor full sequence | sequence record 129502 | SS9_RNA sequence 2584 bps
GAATTCTAAAGATCTTTGACAGCTAGCTCAGTCCTAGGTATAATACTAGTTCTGGCGCAGTTGATATGTA
GTTTTAGAGCTAGAAATAGCAAGTTAAAATAAGGCTAGTCCGTTATCAACTTGAAAAAGTGGCACCGAGT
CGGTGCTTTTTTTGAAGCTTGGGCCCGAACAAAAACTCATCTCAGAAGAGGATCTGAATAGCGCCGTCGA
CCATCATCATCATCATCATTGAGTTTAAACGGTCTCCAGCTTGGCTGTTTTGGCGGATGAGAGAAGATTT
TCAGCCTGATACAGATTAAATCAGAACGCAGAAGCGGTCTGATAAAACAGAATTTGCCTGGCGGCAGTAG
CGCGGTGGTCCCACCTGACCCCATGCCGAACTCAGAAGTGAAACGCCGTAGCGCCGATGGTAGTGTGGGG
TCTCCCCATGCGAGAGTAGGGAACTGCCAGGCATCAAATAAAACGAAAGGCTCAGTCGAAAGACTGGGCC
TTTCGTTTTATCTGTTGTTTGTCGGTGAACTGGATCCTTACTCGAGTCTAGACTGCAGGCTTCCTCGCTC
ACTGACTCGCTGCGCTCGGTCGTTCGGCTGCGGCGAGCGGTATCAGCTCACTCAAAGGCGGTAATACGGT
TATCCACAGAATCAGGGGATAACGCAGGAAAGAACATGTGAGCAAAAGGCCAGCAAAAGGCCAGGAACCG
TAAAAAGGCCGCGTTGCTGGCGTTTTTCCATAGGCTCCGCCCCCCTGACGAGCATCACAAAAATCGACGC
TCAAGTCAGAGGTGGCGAAACCCGACAGGACTATAAAGATACCAGGCGTTTCCCCCTGGAAGCTCCCTCG
TGCGCTCTCCTGTTCCGACCCTGCCGCTTACCGGATACCTGTCCGCCTTTCTCCCTTCGGGAAGCGTGGC
GCTTTCTCATAGCTCACGCTGTAGGTATCTCAGTTCGGTGTAGGTCGTTCGCTCCAAGCTGGGCTGTGTG
CACGAACCCCCCGTTCAGCCCGACCGCTGCGCCTTATCCGGTAACTATCGTCTTGAGTCCAACCCGGTAA
GACACGACTTATCGCCACTGGCAGCAGCCACTGGTAACAGGATTAGCAGAGCGAGGTATGTAGGCGGTGC
TACAGAGTTCTTGAAGTGGTGGCCTAACTACGGCTACACTAGAAGGACAGTATTTGGTATCTGCGCTCTG
CTGAAGCCAGTTACCTTCGGAAAAAGAGTTGGTAGCTCTTGATCCGGCAAACAAACCACCGCTGGTAGCG
GTGGTTTTTTTGTTTGCAAGCAGCAGATTACGCGCAGAAAAAAAGGATCTCAAGAAGATCCTTTGATCTT
TTCTACGGGGTCTGACGCTCAGTGGAACGAAAACTCACGTTAAGGGATTTTGGTCATGAGATTATCAAAA
AGGATCTTCACCTAGATCCTTTTAAATTAAAAATGAAGTTTTAAATCAATCTAAAGTATATATGAGTAAA
CTTGGTCTGACAGTTACCAATGCTTAATCAGTGAGGCACCTATCTCAGCGATCTGTCTATTTCGTTCATC
CATAGTTGCCTGACTCCCCGTCGTGTAGATAACTACGATACGGGAGGGCTTACCATCTGGCCCCAGTGCT
GCAATGATACCGCGAGACCCACGCTCACCGGCTCCAGATTTATCAGCAATAAACCAGCCAGCCGGAAGGG
CCGAGCGCAGAAGTGGTCCTGCAACTTTATCCGCCTCCATCCAGTCTATTAATTGTTGCCGGGAAGCTAG
AGTAAGTAGTTCGCCAGTTAATAGTTTGCGCAACGTTGTTGCCATTGCTACAGGCATCGTGGTGTCACGC
TCGTCGTTTGGTATGGCTTCATTCAGCTCCGGTTCCCAACGATCAAGGCGAGTTACATGATCCCCCATGT
TGTGCAAAAAAGCGGTTAGCTCCTTCGGTCCTCCGATCGTTGTCAGAAGTAAGTTGGCCGCAGTGTTATC
ACTCATGGTTATGGCAGCACTGCATAATTCTCTTACTGTCATGCCATCCGTAAGATGCTTTTCTGTGACT
GGTGAGTACTCAACCAAGTCATTCTGAGAATAGTGTATGCGGCGACCGAGTTGCTCTTGCCCGGCGTCAA
TACGGGATAATACCGCGCCACATAGCAGAACTTTAAAAGTGCTCATCATTGGAAAACGTTCTTCGGGGCG
AAAACTCTCAAGGATCTTACCGCTGTTGAGATCCAGTTCGATGTAACCCACTCGTGCACCCAACTGATCT
TCAGCATCTTTTACTTTCACCAGCGTTTCTGGGTGAGCAAAAACAGGAAGGCAAAATGCCGCAAAAAAGG
GAATAAGGGCGACACGGAAATGTTGAATACTCATACTCTTCCTTTTTCAATATTATTGAAGCATTTATCA
GGGTTATTGTCTCATGAGCGGATACATATTTGAATGTATTTAGAAAAATAAACAAATAGGGGTTCCGCGC
ACATTTCCCCGAAAAGTGCCACCTGACGTCTAAGAAACCATTATTATCATGACATTAACCTATAAAAATA
GGCGTATCACGAGGCAGAATTTCAGATAAAAAAAATCCTTAGCTTTCGCTAAGGATGATTTCTG
