>Addgene plasmid #71656 | SS9_RNA | addgene partial sequence | sequence record 134132 | AmpSeq-F 5'-ctcatgagcggatacatatttgaa-3'
TAGGGGTTCCGCGCACATTTCCCCGAAAAGTGCCACCTGACGTCTAAGAAACCATTATTATCATGACATT
AACCTATAAAAATAGGCGTATCACGAGGCAGAATTTCAGATAAAAAAAATCCTTAGCTTTCGCTAAGGAT
GATTTCTGGAATTCTAAAGATCTTTGACAGCTAGCTCAGTCCTAGGTATAATACTAGTTCTGGCGCAGTT
GATATGTAGTTTTAGAGCTAGAAATAGCAAGTTAAAATAAGGCTAGTCCGTTATCAACTTGAAAAAGTGG
CACCGAGTCGGTGCTTTTTTTGAAGCTTGGGCCCGAACAAAAACTCATCTCAGAAGAGGATCTGAATAGC
GCCGTCGACCATCATCATCATCATCATTGAGTTTAAACGGTCTCCAGCTTGGCTGTTTTGGCGGATGAGA
GAAGATTTTCAGCCTGATACAGATTAAATCAGAACGCAGAAGCGGTCTGATAAAACAGAATTTGCCTGGC
GGCAGTAGCGCGGTGGTCCCACCTGACCCCATGCCGAACTCAGAAATGAAACGCCGTAGCGCCGATGGTA
GTGTGGGGTCTCCCCATGCGAGAGTAGGGAACTGCCAGGCATCAAATAAAACGAAAGGCTCAGTCGAAAG
ACTGGGCCTTTCGTTTTATCTGTTGTTTGTCGGTGAACTGGATCCTTACTCGAGTCTAGACTGCAGGCTT
CCTCGCTCACTGACTCGCTGCGCTCGGTCGTTCGGCTGCGGCGAGCGGTATCAGCTCACTCAAAGGCGGT
AATACGGTTATCCACAGAATCAGGGGATAACGCAGGAAAGAACATGTGAGCAAAAGGCCAGCAAAAGGCC
AGGAACCGTAAAAAGGCCGCGTTGCTGGCGTTT
