>Addgene plasmid #71656 | SS9_RNA | addgene partial sequence | sequence record 134134 | pCR8_F1 5'-ttgatgcctggcagttccct-3'
CGGCGTTTCATTTCTGAGTTCGGCATGGGGTCAGGTGGGACCACCGCGCTACTGCCGCCAGGCAAATTCT
GTTTTATCAGACCGCTTCTGCGTTCTGATTTAATCTGTATCAGGCTGAAAATCTTCTCTCATCCGCCAAA
ACAGCCAAGCTGGAGACCGTTTAAACTCAATGATGATGATGATGATGGTCGACGGCGCTATTCAGATCCT
CTTCTGAGATGAGTTTTTGTTCGGGCCCAAGCTTCAAAAAAAGCACCGACTCGGTGCCACTTTTTCAAGT
TGATAACGGACTAGCCTTATTTTAACTTGCTATTTCTAGCTCTAAAACTACATATCAACTGCGCCAGAAC
TAGTATTATACCTAGGACTGAGCTAGCTGTCAAAGATCTTTAGAATTCCAGAAATCATCCTTAGCGAAAG
CTAAGGATTTTTTTTATCTGAAATTCTGCCTCGTGATACGCCTATTTTTATAGGTTAATGTCATGATAAT
AATGGTTTCTTAGACGTCAGGTGGCACTTTTCGGGGAAATGTGCGCGGAACCCCTATTTGTTTATTTTTC
TAAATACATTCAAATATGTATCCGCTCATGAGACAATAACCCTGATAAATGCTTCAATAATATTGAAAAA
GGAAGAGTATGAGTATTCAACATTTCCGTGTCGCCCTTATTCCCTTTTTTGCGGCATTTTGCCTTCCTGT
TTTTGCTCACCCAGAAACGCTGGTGAAAGTAAAAGATGCTGAAGATCAGTTGGGTGCACGAGTGGGTTAC
ATCGAACTGGATCTCAACAGCGGTAAGATC
